>Addgene plasmid #97311 | AAV_Actb MMEJ donor_U6_sgRNA_EF1a_GFP_polyA | addgene full sequence | sequence record 189663 | Addgene NGS Result
CCTGCAGGCAGCTGCGCGCTCGCTCGCTCACTGAGGCCGCCCGGGCGTCGGGCGACCTTTGGTCGCCCGG
CCTCAGTGAGCGAGCGAGCGCGCAGAGAGGGAGTGGCCAACTCCATCACTAGGGGTTCCTGCGGCCATCG
ATGCCAAGCTTGGTACCAGTCCGCCTAGAAGCACTTGCGGCCCCTCCATCGTGCACCGCAAGTGCTTCTT
AATTAACGCCACTAACTTCTCCCTGTTGAAACAAGCAGGGGATGTCGAAGAGAATCCCGGGCCAATGGTG
AGCAAGGGCGAGGAGGATAACATGGCCATCATCAAGGAGTTCATGCGCTTCAAGGTGCACATGGAGGGCT
CCGTGAACGGCCACGAGTTCGAGATCGAGGGCGAGGGCGAGGGCCGCCCCTACGAGGGCACCCAGACCGC
CAAGCTGAAGGTGACCAAGGGTGGCCCCCTGCCCTTCGCCTGGGACATCCTGTCCCCTCAGTTCATGTAC
GGCTCCAAGGCCTACGTGAAGCACCCCGCCGACATCCCCGACTACTTGAAGCTGTCCTTCCCCGAGGGCT
TCAAGTGGGAGCGCGTGATGAACTTCGAGGACGGCGGCGTGGTGACCGTGACCCAGGACTCCTCCCTGCA
GGACGGCGAGTTCATCTACAAGGTGAAGCTGCGCGGCACCAACTTCCCCTCCGACGGCCCCGTAATGCAG
AAGAAGACCATGGGCTGGGAGGCCTCCTCCGAGCGGATGTACCCCGAGGACGGCGCCCTGAAGGGCGAGA
TCAAGCAGAGGCTGAAGCTGAAGGACGGCGGCCACTACGACGCTGAGGTCAAGACCACCTACAAGGCCAA
GAAGCCCGTGCAGCTGCCCGGCGCCTACAACGTCAACATCAAGTTGGACATCACCTCCCACAACGAGGAC
TACACCATCGTGGAACAGTACGAACGCGCCGAGGGCCGCCACTCCACCGGCGGCATGGACGAGCTGTACA
AGTAAGGCGCGCCGCGGACTGTTACTGAGCTGCCCGCAAGTGCTTCTAGGCGGACTCTCGAGGAGGGCCT
ATTTCCCATGATTCCTTCATATTTGCATATACGATACAAGGCTGTTAGAGAGATAATTGGAATTAATTTG
ACTGTAAACACAAAGATATTAGTACAAAATACGTGACGTAGAAAGTAATAATTTCTTGGGTAGTTTGCAG
TTTTAAAATTATGTTTTAAAATGGACTATCATATGCTTACCGTAACTTGAAAGTATTTCGATTTCTTGGC
TTTATATATCTTGTGGAAAGGACGAAACACCGAGTCCGCCTAGAAGCACTTGGTTTTAGAGCTAGAAATA
GCAAGTTAAAATAAGGCTAGTCCGTTATCAACTTGAAAAAGTGGCACCGAGTCGGTGCTTTTTTGTTTTA
GAGCTAGGCTAGCAAGGATCTGCGATCGCTCCGGTGCCCGTCAGTGGGCAGAGCGCACATCGCCCACAGT
CCCCGAGAAGTTGGGGGGAGGGGTCGGCAATTGAACGGGTGCCTAGAGAAGGTGGCGCGGGGTAAACTGG
GAAAGTGATGTCGTGTACTGGCTCCGCCTTTTTCCCGAGGGTGGGGGAGAACCGTATATAAGTGCAGTAG
TCGCCGTGAACGTTCTTTTTCGCAACGGGTTTGCCGCCAGAACACAGCTGAAGCTTCGAGGGGCTCGCAT
CTCTCCTTCACGCGCCCGCCGCCCTACCTGAGGCCGCCATCCACGCCGGTTGAGTCGCGTTCTGCCGCCT
CCCGCCTGTGGTGCCTCCTGAACTGCGTCCGCCGTCTAGGTAAGTTTAAAGCTCAGGTCGAGACCGGGCC
TTTGTCCGGCGCTCCCTTGGAGCCTACCTAGACTCAGCCGGCTCTCCACGCTTTGCCTGACCCTGCTTGC
TCAACTCTACGTCTTTGTTTCGTTTTCTGTTCTGCGCCGTTACAGATCCAAGCTGTGACCGGCGCCTACA
CCGGTGCCACCATGGTGAGCAAGGGCGAGGAGCTGTTCACCGGGGTGGTGCCCATCCTGGTCGAGCTGGA
CGGCGACGTAAACGGCCACAAGTTCAGCGTGTCCGGCGAGGGCGAGGGCGATGCCACCTACGGCAAGCTG
ACCCTGAAGTTCATCTGCACCACCGGCAAGCTGCCCGTGCCCTGGCCCACCCTCGTGACCACCCTGACCT
ACGGCGTGCAGTGCTTCAGCCGCTACCCCGACCACATGAAGCAGCACGACTTCTTCAAGTCCGCCATGCC
CGAAGGCTACGTCCAGGAGCGCACCATCTTCTTCAAGGACGACGGCAACTACAAGACCCGCGCCGAGGTG
AAGTTCGAGGGCGACACCCTGGTGAACCGCATCGAGCTGAAGGGCATCGACTTCAAGGAGGACGGCAACA
TCCTGGGGCACAAGCTGGAGTACAACTACAACAGCCACAACGTCTATATCATGGCCGACAAGCAGAAGAA
CGGCATCAAGGTGAACTTCAAGATCCGCCACAACATCGAGGACGGCAGCGTGCAGCTCGCCGACCACTAC
CAGCAGAACACCCCCATCGGCGACGGCCCCGTGCTGCTGCCCGACAACCACTACCTGAGCACCCAGTCCG
CCCTGAGCAAAGACCCCAACGAGAAGCGCGATCACATGGTCCTGCTGGAGTTCGTGACCGCCGCCGGGAT
CACTCTCGGCATGGACGAGCTGTACAAGTAAGACTGTGCCTTCTAGTTGCCAGCCATCTGTTGTTTGCCC
CTCCCCCGTGCCTTCCTTGACCCTGGAAGGTGCCACTCCCACTGTCCTTTCCTAATAAAATGAGGAAATT
GCATCGCATTGTCTGAGTAGGTGTCATTCTATTCTGGGGGGTGGGGTGGGGCAGGACAGCAAGGGGGAGG
ATTGGGAAGACAATAGCAGGCATGCTGGGGATGCGGTGGGCTCTATGGCTTGCGGCCGCGTCGGCCGCAG
GAACCCCTAGTGATGGAGTTGGCCACTCCCTCTCTGCGCGCTCGCTCGCTCACTGAGGCCGGGCGACCAA
AGGTCGCCCGACGCCCGGGCTTTGCCCGGGCGGCCTCAGTGAGCGAGCGAGCGCGCAGCTGCCTGCAGGG
GCGCCTGATGCGGTATTTTCTCCTTACGCATCTGTGCGGTATTTCACACCGCATA
[95 nt withheld, positions 3136-3230]
T
[46 nt withheld, positions 3232-3277]
C
[141 nt withheld, positions 3279-3419]
CCTTTGACGTTGGAGTCCACGTTCTTT
[37 nt withheld, positions 3447-3483]
ACTCTATCTCGGGCTATTCTTTTGATTTATAAGGGATTTTGCCGATTTCGGTCTATTGGTTAAAAAATGA
GCTGATTTAACAAAAATTTAACGCGAATTTTAACAAAATATTAACGTTTACAATTTTATGGTGCACTCTC
AGTACAATCTGCTCTGATGCCGCATAGTTAAGCCAGCCCCGACACCCGCCAACACCCGCTGACGCGCCCT
GACGGGCTTGTCTGCTCCCGGCATCCGCTTACAGACAAGCTGTGACCGTCTCCGGGAGCTGCATGTGTCA
GAGGTTTTCACCGTCATCACCGAAACGCGCGAGACGAAAGGGCCTCGTGATACGCCTATTTTTATAGGTT
AATGTCATGATAATAATGGTTTCTTAGACGTCAGGTGGCACTTTTCGGGGAAATGTGCGCGGAACCCCTA
TTTGTTTATTTTTCTAAATACATTCAAATATGTATCCGCTCATGAGACAATAACCCTGATAAATGCTTCA
ATAATATTGAAAAAGGAAGAGTATGAGTATTCAACATTTCCGTGTCGCCCTTATTCCCTTTTTTGCGGCA
TTTTGCCTTCCTGTTTTTGCTCACCCAGAAACGCTGGTGAAAGTAAAAGATGCTGAAGATCAGTTGGGTG
CACGAGTGGGTTACATCGAACTGGATCTCAACAGCGGTAAGATCCTTGAGAGTTTTCGCCCCGAAGAACG
TTTTCCAATGATGAGCACTTTTAAAGTTCTGCTATGTGGCGCGGTATTATCCCGTATTGACGCCGGGCAA
GAGCAACTCGGTCGCCGCATACACTATTCTCAGAATGACTTGGTTGAGTACTCACCAGTCACAGAAAAGC
ATCTTACGGATGGCATGACAGTAAGAGAATTATGCAGTGCTGCCATAACCATGAGTGATAACACTGCGGC
CAACTTACTTCTGACAACGATCGGAGGACCGAAGGAGCTAACCGCTTTTTTGCACAACATGGGGGATCAT
GTAACTCGCCTTGATCGTTGGGAACCGGAGCTGAATGAAGCCATACCAAACGACGAGCGTGACACCACGA
TGCCTGTAGCAATGGCAACAACGTTGCGCAAACTATTAACTGGCGAACTACTTACTCTAGCTTCCCGGCA
ACAATTAATAGACTGGATGGAGGCGGATAAAGTTGCAGGACCACTTCTGCGCTCGGCCCTTCCGGCTGGC
TGGTTTATTGCTGATAAATCTGGAGCCGGTGAGCGTGGGTCTCGCGGTATCATTGCAGCACTGGGGCCAG
ATGGTAAGCCCTCCCGTATCGTAGTTATCTACACGACGGGGAGTCAGGCAACTATGGATGAACGAAATAG
ACAGATCGCTGAGATAGGTGCCTCACTGATTAAGCATTGGTAACTGTCAGACCAAGTTTACTCATATATA
CTTTAGATTGATTTAAAACTTCATTTTTAATTTAAAAGGATCTAGGTGAAGATCCTTTTTGATAATCTCA
TGACCAAAATCCCTTAACGTGAGTTTTCGTTCCACTGAGCGTCAGACCCCGTAGAAAAGATCAAAGGATC
TTCTTGAGATCCTTTTTTTCTGCGCGTAATCTGCTGCTTGCAAACAAAAAAACCACCGCTACCAGCGGTG
GTTTGTTTGCCGGATCAAGAGCTACCAACTCTTTTTCCGAAGGTAACTGGCTTCAGCAGAGCGCAGATAC
CAAATACTGTTCTTCTAGTGTAGCCGTAGTTAGGCCACCACTTCAAGAACTCTGTAGCACCGCCTACATA
CCTCGCTCTGCTAATCCTGTTACCAGTGGCTGCTGCCAGTGGCGATAAGTCGTGTCTTACCGGGTTGGAC
TCAAGACGATAGTTACCGGATAAGGCGCAGCGGTCGGGCTGAACGGGGGGTTCGTGCACACAGCCCAGCT
TGGAGCGAACGACCTACACCGAACTGAGATACCTACAGCGTGAGCTATGAGAAAGCGCCACGCTTCCCGA
AGGGAGAAAGGCGGACAGGTATCCGGTAAGCGGCAGGGTCGGAACAGGAGAGCGCACGAGGGAGCTTCCA
GGGGGAAACGCCTGGTATCTTTATAGTCCTGTCGGGTTTCGCCACCTCTGACTTGAGCGTCGATTTTTGT
GATGCTCGTCAGGGGGGCGGAGCCTATGGAAAAACGCCAGCAACGCGGCCTTTTTACGGTTCCTGGCCTT
TTGCTGGCCTTTTGCTCACATGT
Features (pLannotate 1.2.2; 17 found; start..end, strand, type, name):
     12..39      +  repeat_region  AAV2 ITR (fragment): inverted terminal repeat of adeno-associated virus serotype 2 inverted
     68..95      +  repeat_region  AAV2 ITR (fragment): inverted terminal repeat of adeno-associated virus serotype 2 inverted
    275..982     +  CDS            mCherry: mCherry is a basic (constitutively fluorescent) red fluorescent protein published in 2004, derived from Discosoma sp.. It is reported to be a very rapidly-maturing monomer with low acid sensitivity.
   1043..1283    +  promoter       U6 promoter: RNA polymerase III promoter for human U6 snRNA
   1313..1388    +  misc_RNA       gRNA scaffold: guide RNA scaffold for the Streptococcus pyogenes CRISPR/Cas9 system
   1446..1657    +  promoter       EF-1α core promoter: core promoter for human elongation factor EF-1α
   1670..1938    +  LTR            5' LTR (truncated): truncated 5' long terminal repeat (LTR) from human T-cell leukemia virus (HTLV) type 1
   1972..2691    +  CDS            EGFP: the original enhanced GFP (Yang et al., 1996) mammalian codon-optimized
   2694..2918    +  polyA_signal   bGH poly(A) signal: bovine growth hormone polyadenylation signal
   2939..3079    +  repeat_region  AAV2 ITR: inverted terminal repeat of adeno-associated virus serotype 2 inverted
   3084..3135    -  misc_feature   bom (fragment): basis of mobility region from pBR322
   3154..3609    +  rep_origin     f1 ori (sequence partly withheld): f1 bacteriophage origin of replication; arrow indicates direction of (+) strand synthesis
   3610..3659    -  misc_feature   bom (fragment): basis of mobility region from pBR322
   3761..3796    -  CDS            rop (fragment): Rop protein, which maintains plasmids at low copy number; rop
   3891..3995    +  promoter       AmpR promoter: bla
   3996..4856    +  CDS            AmpR: β-lactamase; bla; confers resistance to ampicillin, carbenicillin, and related antibiotics
   5027..5615    +  rep_origin     ori: high-copy-number ColE1/pMB1/pBR322/pUC origin of replication
