[The description below was written by a language model from this plasmid's Addgene catalogue record and pLannotate feature annotations shown in this document.]
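Description:
AAV_Actb MMEJ donor_U6_sgRNA_EF1a_GFP_polyA is an AAV transfer plasmid built on a pAAV backbone that combines a genome-editing donor template, a guide RNA expression unit and a fluorescent marker between AAV2 inverted terminal repeats. In bacteria it is maintained as a high-copy plasmid through a ColE1/pUC-type origin and selected with ampicillin (β-lactamase under its own promoter). An f1 phage origin is also present. The sequenced record is 5,676 nt; the right-hand ITR is annotated in full, while the left ITR is detected only as short fragments, which may reflect how difficult these repeats are to sequence and annotate, or may reflect a partial deletion.

The payload has three parts. First is the 879 bp Actb MMEJ donor, a promoterless p2A-mCherry cassette. As the name indicates, it is designed for microhomology-mediated end joining, so that after Cas9 cleavage the reporter is fused in frame to the end of the mouse Actb coding region and mCherry is released from β-actin through the 2A peptide. The microhomology arms and the p2A element are not annotated individually in the feature table; only the mCherry coding sequence is called. Second, a human U6 promoter drives an sgRNA on the S. pyogenes scaffold targeting Actb. Third, an EF-1α core promoter with an HTLV-1 LTR-derived segment drives EGFP, terminated by the bGH polyadenylation signal, marking transfected or transduced cells.

No Cas9 is encoded, so the nuclease must be supplied separately. Red fluorescence then reports successful knock-in among green cells, allowing the efficiency of MMEJ-based targeted integration to be measured in mouse cells or tissues.
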