Addgene plasmid #97311: AAV_Actb MMEJ donor_U6_sgRNA_EF1a_GFP_polyA
Purpose: MMEJ donor for fusing a p2A-mCherry reporter to mouse Actb. EGFP driven by EF1a promoter and U6-driven sgRNAs targeting Actb. AAV backbone.
Depositing lab: Hui Yang. Depositing organization: Center for Excellence in Brain Science and Intelligence Technology, Chinese Academy of Sciences. Publication: Homology-mediated end joining-based targeted integration using CRISPR/Cas9. Yao X, Wang X, Hu X, Liu Z, Liu J, Zhou H, Shen X, Wei Y, Huang Z, Ying W, Wang Y, Nie YH, Zhang CC, Li S, Cheng L, Wang Q, Wu Y, Huang P, Sun Q, Shi L, Yang H. Cell Res. 2017 May 19. doi: 10.1038/cr.2017.76. PubMed 28524166.
Backbone
  Vector backbone: pAAV
  Vector type: Mammalian Expression, Mouse Targeting, AAV
Growth in bacteria
  Bacterial resistance: Ampicillin, 100 μg/mL
  Growth temperature: 37°C
  Growth strain: NEB Stable
  Copy number: High Copy
Gene/Insert
  Gene/Insert name: Actb MMEJ donor (alt name: Actb MMEJ template)
  gRNA/shRNA sequence: agtccgcctagaagcacttg
  Species: Synthetic
  Insert size (bp): 879
  Promoter: U6, EF1a
  Cloning method: Restriction Enzyme; 5′ cloning site unknown (unknown if destroyed); 3′ cloning site unknown (unknown if destroyed)
Terms and licenses: Academic/Nonprofit Terms; Industry Terms: Not Available to Industry
Depositor comments: INSERT2:EGFP driven by EF1a promoter; INSERT3:U6-driven sgRNAs targeting Actb
How to cite: AAV_Actb MMEJ donor_U6_sgRNA_EF1a_GFP_polyA was a gift from Hui Yang (Addgene plasmid # 97311 ; http://n2t.net/addgene:97311 ; RRID:Addgene_97311)
