>Addgene plasmid #97311 | AAV_Actb MMEJ donor_U6_sgRNA_EF1a_GFP_polyA | depositor partial sequence | sequence record 178910 | Actb MMEJ donor
AGTCCGCCTAGAAGCACTTGCGGCCCCTCCATCGTGCACCGCAAGTGCTTCTTAATTAACGCCACTAACT
TCTCCCTGTTGAAACAAGCAGGGGATGTCGAAGAGAATCCCGGGCCAATGGTGAGCAAGGGCGAGGAGGA
TAACATGGCCATCATCAAGGAGTTCATGCGCTTCAAGGTGCACATGGAGGGCTCCGTGAACGGCCACGAG
TTCGAGATCGAGGGCGAGGGCGAGGGCCGCCCCTACGAGGGCACCCAGACCGCCAAGCTGAAGGTGACCA
AGGGTGGCCCCCTGCCCTTCGCCTGGGACATCCTGTCCCCTCAGTTCATGTACGGCTCCAAGGCCTACGT
GAAGCACCCCGCCGACATCCCCGACTACTTGAAGCTGTCCTTCCCCGAGGGCTTCAAGTGGGAGCGCGTG
ATGAACTTCGAGGACGGCGGCGTGGTGACCGTGACCCAGGACTCCTCCCTGCAGGACGGCGAGTTCATCT
ACAAGGTGAAGCTGCGCGGCACCAACTTCCCCTCCGACGGCCCCGTAATGCAGAAGAAGACCATGGGCTG
GGAGGCCTCCTCCGAGCGGATGTACCCCGAGGACGGCGCCCTGAAGGGCGAGATCAAGCAGAGGCTGAAG
CTGAAGGACGGCGGCCACTACGACGCTGAGGTCAAGACCACCTACAAGGCCAAGAAGCCCGTGCAGCTGC
CCGGCGCCTACAACGTCAACATCAAGTTGGACATCACCTCCCACAACGAGGACTACACCATCGTGGAACA
GTACGAACGCGCCGAGGGCCGCCACTCCACCGGCGGCATGGACGAGCTGTACAAGTAAGGCGCGCCGCGG
ACTGTTACTGAGCTGCCCGCAAGTGCTTCTAGGCGGACT
