>Addgene plasmid #97311 | AAV_Actb MMEJ donor_U6_sgRNA_EF1a_GFP_polyA | depositor partial sequence | sequence record 178911 | U6_Actb-sgRNA_gRNA scaffold
GAGGGCCTATTTCCCATGATTCCTTCATATTTGCATATACGATACAAGGCTGTTAGAGAGATAATTGGAA
TTAATTTGACTGTAAACACAAAGATATTAGTACAAAATACGTGACGTAGAAAGTAATAATTTCTTGGGTA
GTTTGCAGTTTTAAAATTATGTTTTAAAATGGACTATCATATGCTTACCGTAACTTGAAAGTATTTCGAT
TTCTTGGCTTTATATATCTTGTGGAAAGGACGAAACACCGAGTCCGCCTAGAAGCACTTGGTTTTAGAGC
TAGAAATAGCAAGTTAAAATAAGGCTAGTCCGTTATCAACTTGAAAAAGTGGCACCGAGTCGGTGC
